Addgene plasmid #240635: pUC19-SARS-CoV-2-N-gene-truncated
Purpose: pUC19-SARS-CoV-2-N-gene-truncated plasmid is a plasmid that contains the SARS-CoV-2 N-gene and can be used as a positive control in SARS-CoV-2 research or diagnostics assays targeting the N gene.
Depositing lab: Kevin Yehl. Depositing organization: Miami University (Ohio).
Backbone
  Vector backbone: pUC19
  Backbone manufacturer: Joachim Messing, Addgene plasmid #50005
  Backbone size w/o insert (bp): 2367
  Total vector size (bp): 2457
  Modifications to backbone: none
  Vector type: Synthetic Biology
Growth in bacteria
  Bacterial resistance: Ampicillin, 100 μg/mL
  Growth temperature: 37°C
  Growth strain: DH5alpha
  Copy number: High Copy
Gene/Insert
  Gene/Insert name: SARS-CoV-2-N-gene-truncated
  Insert size (bp): 86
  Entrez Gene: N (a.k.a. GU280_gp10)
  Cloning method: Gibson Cloning
  Sequencing primers: 5′ Unknown
Resource information
  A portion of this plasmid was derived from a plasmid made by: Alexandra R. Bender (co-author) cloned the gene.
Terms and licenses: Academic/Nonprofit Terms; Industry Terms: Not Available to Industry
How to cite: pUC19-SARS-CoV-2-N-gene-truncated was a gift from Kevin Yehl (Addgene plasmid # 240635 ; http://n2t.net/addgene:240635 ; RRID:Addgene_240635)
