[The description below was written by a language model from this plasmid's Addgene catalogue record and pLannotate feature annotations shown in this document.]
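Description:
pUC19-SARS-CoV-2-N-gene-truncated is a small (about 2.5 kb) high-copy bacterial cloning plasmid built on the pUC19 backbone and carrying a short piece of the SARS-CoV-2 nucleocapsid (N) gene. It is propagated in E. coli through the pUC-type ColE1/pMB1 origin of replication and selected with ampicillin via the β-lactamase gene (AmpR) driven by its own bla promoter. The catalogue lists the vector type as synthetic biology and records no modifications to the backbone, although the stated backbone size is smaller than full-length pUC19. This suggests that part of the original lacZα/polylinker region was replaced when the insert was introduced by Gibson assembly.

The insert is recorded as 86 bp, a truncated segment of the N gene rather than the complete coding sequence. The automated annotation marks a slightly longer span (about 105 nt) as an N protein fragment, so its exact boundaries differ a little between the two sources. The fragment sits just downstream of the standard pUC regulatory block: a remnant of lacI, the CAP binding site, the lac promoter and the lac operator. No tags, reporters or translation-oriented elements are annotated, and the record gives no indication that protein expression is intended. The short lacI and rop matches are backbone remnants, not functional genes.

According to the record, the plasmid serves as a DNA positive control for SARS-CoV-2 research or diagnostic assays that target the N gene. The record does not state which specific assay or which region of the N gene the fragment corresponds to.
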