Features (pLannotate 1.2.2; 9 found; start..end, strand, type, name):
      1..93      +  CDS            lacI (fragment): lac repressor; lacI; The lac repressor binds to the lac operator to inhibit transcription in E. coli. This inhibition can be relieved by adding lactose or isopropyl-β-D-thiogalactopyranoside (IPTG).
    106..127     +  protein_bind   CAP binding site: CAP binding activates transcription in the presence of cAMP. E. coli catabolite activator protein
    142..172     +  promoter       lac promoter: promoter for the E. coli lac operon
    180..196     +  protein_bind   lac operator: The lac repressor binds to the lac operator to inhibit transcription in E. coli. This inhibition can be relieved by adding lactose or isopropyl-β-D-thiogalactopyranoside (IPTG). lac repressor encoded by lacI
    206..310     +  CDS            N (fragment): NCAP_SARS2 - Experimental evidence at protein level: Swiss-Prot protein existence level 1. Packages the positive strand viral genome RNA into a helical ribonucleocapsid (RNP) and plays a fundamental role during virion assembly through its interactions with the viral genome and membrane protein M. Plays an important role in enhancing the efficiency of subgenomic viral RNA transcription as well as viral replication (By similarity). May modulate transforming growth factor-beta signaling by binding host smad3 (By similarity). From Severe acute respiratory syndrome coronavirus 2 (2019-nCoV) (SARS-C
    421..456     -  CDS            rop (fragment): Rop protein, which maintains plasmids at low copy number; rop
    551..655     +  promoter       AmpR promoter: bla
    656..1516    +  CDS            AmpR: β-lactamase; bla; confers resistance to ampicillin, carbenicillin, and related antibiotics
   1687..2275    +  rep_origin     ori: high-copy-number ColE1/pMB1/pBR322/pUC origin of replication
>Addgene plasmid #240635 | pUC19-SARS-CoV-2-N-gene-truncated | addgene full sequence | sequence record 486094 | Addgene NGS Result
GCGCCCAATACGCAAACCGCCTCTCCCCGCGCGTTGGCCGATTCATTAATGCAGCTGGCACGACAGGTTT
CCCGACTGGAAAGCGGGCAGTGAGCGCAACGCAATTAATGTGAGTTAGCTCACTCATTAGGCACCCCAGG
CTTTACACTTTATGCTTCCGGCTCGTATGTTGTGTGGAATTGTGAGCGGATAACAATTTCACACAGGAAA
CAGCTATGACCATTGGCCGCAAATTGCACAATTTGCCCCCAGCGCTTCAGCGTTCTTCGGAATGTCGCGC
ATTGGCATGGAAGTCACACCTTCGGGAACGTTAAGCCAGCCCCGACACCCGCCAACACCCGCTGACGCGC
CCTGACGGGCTTGTCTGCTCCCGGCATCCGCTTACAGACAAGCTGTGACCGTCTCCGGGAGCTGCATGTG
TCAGAGGTTTTCACCGTCATCACCGAAACGCGCGAGACGAAAGGGCCTCGTGATACGCCTATTTTTATAG
GTTAATGTCATGATAATAATGGTTTCTTAGACGTCAGGTGGCACTTTTCGGGGAAATGTGCGCGGAACCC
CTATTTGTTTATTTTTCTAAATACATTCAAATATGTATCCGCTCATGAGACAATAACCCTGATAAATGCT
TCAATAATATTGAAAAAGGAAGAGTATGAGTATTCAACATTTCCGTGTCGCCCTTATTCCCTTTTTTGCG
GCATTTTGCCTTCCTGTTTTTGCTCACCCAGAAACGCTGGTGAAAGTAAAAGATGCTGAAGATCAGTTGG
GTGCACGAGTGGGTTACATCGAACTGGATCTCAACAGCGGTAAGATCCTTGAGAGTTTTCGCCCCGAAGA
ACGTTTTCCAATGATGAGCACTTTTAAAGTTCTGCTATGTGGCGCGGTATTATCCCGTATTGACGCCGGG
CAAGAGCAACTCGGTCGCCGCATACACTATTCTCAGAATGACTTGGTTGAGTACTCACCAGTCACAGAAA
AGCATCTTACGGATGGCATGACAGTAAGAGAATTATGCAGTGCTGCCATAACCATGAGTGATAACACTGC
GGCCAACTTACTTCTGACAACGATCGGAGGACCGAAGGAGCTAACCGCTTTTTTGCACAACATGGGGGAT
CATGTAACTCGCCTTGATCGTTGGGAACCGGAGCTGAATGAAGCCATACCAAACGACGAGCGTGACACCA
CGATGCCTGTAGCAATGGCAACAACGTTGCGCAAACTATTAACTGGCGAACTACTTACTCTAGCTTCCCG
GCAACAATTAATAGACTGGATGGAGGCGGATAAAGTTGCAGGACCACTTCTGCGCTCGGCCCTTCCGGCT
GGCTGGTTTATTGCTGATAAATCTGGAGCCGGTGAGCGTGGGTCTCGCGGTATCATTGCAGCACTGGGGC
CAGATGGTAAGCCCTCCCGTATCGTAGTTATCTACACGACGGGGAGTCAGGCAACTATGGATGAACGAAA
TAGACAGATCGCTGAGATAGGTGCCTCACTGATTAAGCATTGGTAACTGTCAGACCAAGTTTACTCATAT
ATACTTTAGATTGATTTAAAACTTCATTTTTAATTTAAAAGGATCTAGGTGAAGATCCTTTTTGATAATC
TCATGACCAAAATCCCTTAACGTGAGTTTTCGTTCCACTGAGCGTCAGACCCCGTAGAAAAGATCAAAGG
ATCTTCTTGAGATCCTTTTTTTCTGCGCGTAATCTGCTGCTTGCAAACAAAAAAACCACCGCTACCAGCG
GTGGTTTGTTTGCCGGATCAAGAGCTACCAACTCTTTTTCCGAAGGTAACTGGCTTCAGCAGAGCGCAGA
TACCAAATACTGTTCTTCTAGTGTAGCCGTAGTTAGGCCACCACTTCAAGAACTCTGTAGCACCGCCTAC
ATACCTCGCTCTGCTAATCCTGTTACCAGTGGCTGCTGCCAGTGGCGATAAGTCGTGTCTTACCGGGTTG
GACTCAAGACGATAGTTACCGGATAAGGCGCAGCGGTCGGGCTGAACGGGGGGTTCGTGCACACAGCCCA
GCTTGGAGCGAACGACCTACACCGAACTGAGATACCTACAGCGTGAGCTATGAGAAAGCGCCACGCTTCC
CGAAGGGAGAAAGGCGGACAGGTATCCGGTAAGCGGCAGGGTCGGAACAGGAGAGCGCACGAGGGAGCTT
CCAGGGGGAAACGCCTGGTATCTTTATAGTCCTGTCGGGTTTCGCCACCTCTGACTTGAGCGTCGATTTT
TGTGATGCTCGTCAGGGGGGCGGAGCCTATGGAAAAACGCCAGCAACGCGGCCTTTTTACGGTTCCTGGC
CTTTTGCTGGCCTTTTGCTCACATGTTCTTTCCTGCGTTATCCCCTGATTCTGTGGATAACCGTATTACC
GCCTTTGAGTGAGCTGATACCGCTCGCCGCAGCCGAACGACCGAGCGCAGCGAGTCAGTGAGCGAGGAAG
CGGAAGA
